>Addgene plasmid #186813 | pCAG-3xFLAG-TurboID-MCS | addgene full sequence | sequence record 368309 | Addgene NGS Result
GAGCTCATCGATACTCGACATTGATTATTGACTAGTTATTAATAGTAATCAATTACGGGGTCATTAGTTC
ATAGCCCATATATGGAGTTCCGCGTTACATAACTTACGGTAAATGGCCCGCCTGGCTGACCGCCCAACGA
CCCCCGCCCATTGACGTCAATAATGACGTATGTTCCCATAGTAACGCCAATAGGGACTTTCCATTGACGT
CAATGGGTGGAGTATTTACGGTAAACTGCCCACTTGGCAGTACATCAAGTGTATCATATGCCAAGTACGC
CCCCTATTGACGTCAATGACGGTAAATGGCCCGCCTGGCATTATGCCCAGTACATGACCTTATGGGACTT
TCCTACTTGGCAGTACATCTACGTATTAGTCATCGCTATTACCATGGTCGAGGTGAGCCCCACGTTCTGC
TTCACTCTCCCCATCTCCCCCCCCTCCCCACCCCCAATTTTGTATTTATTTATTTTTTAATTATTTTGTG
CAGCGATGGGGGCGGGGGGGGGGGGGGNSGCGCGCCRGGSGGGGSGGGGSGGGGSGRGGGGSGGGGSGGG
GSGRGGCGGRGAGGTGCGGCGGCAGCCAATCAGAGCGGCGCGCTCCGAAAGTTTCCTTTTATGGCGAGGC
GGCGGCGGCGGCGGCCCTATAAAAAGCGAAGCGCGCGGCGGGCGGGAGTCGCTGCGCGCTGCCTTCGCCC
CGTGCCCCGCTCCGCCGCCGCCTCGCGCCGCCCGCCCCGGCTCTGACTGACCGCGTTACTCCCACAGGTG
AGCGGGCGGGACGGCCCTTCTCCTCCGGGCTGTAATTAGCGCTTGGTTTAATGACGGCTTGTTTCTTTTC
TGTGGCTGCGTGAAAGCCTTGAGGGGCTCCGGGAGGGCCCTTTGTGCGGGGGGAGCGGCTCGGGGGGTGC
GTGCGTGTGTGTGTGCGTGGGGAGCGCCGCGTGCGGCTCCGCGCTGCCCGGCGGCTGTGAGCGCTGCGGG
CGCGGCGCGGGGCTTTGTGCGCTCCGCAGTGTGCGCGAGGGGAGCGCGGCCGGGGGCGGTGCCCCGCGGT
GCGGGGGGGGCTGCGAGGGGAACAAAGGCTGCGTGCGGGGTGTGTGCGTGGGGGGGTGAGCAGGGGGTGT
GGGCGCGTCGGTCGGGCTGCAACCCCCCCTGCACCCCCCTCCCCGAGTTGCTGAGCACGGCCCGGCTTCG
GGTGCGGGGCTCCGTACGGGGCGTGGCGCGGGGCTCGCCGTGCCGGGCGGGGGGTGGCGGCAGGTGGGGG
TGCCGGGCGGGGCGGGGCCGCCTCGGGCCGGGGRGGGCTCGGGGGAGGGGCGCGGCGGCCCCCGGAGCGC
CGGCGGCTGTCGAGGCGCGGCGAGCCGCAGCCATTGCCTTTTATGGTAATCGTGCGAGAGGGCGCAGGGA
CTTCCTTTGTCCCAAATCTGTGCGGAGCCGAAATCTGGGAGGCGCCGCCGCACCCCCTCTAGCGGGCGCG
GGGCGAAGCGGTGCGGCGCCGGCAGGAAGGAAATGGGCGGGGAGGGCCTTCGTGCGTCGCCGCGCCGCCG
TCCCCTTCTCCCTCTCCAGCCTCGGGGCTGTCCGCGGGGGGACGGCTGCCTTCGGGGGGGACGGGGCAGG
GCGGGGTTCGGCTTCTGGCGTGTGACCGGCGGCTCTAGCCTCTGCTAACCATGTTCATGCCTTCTTCTTT
TTCCTACAGCTCCTGGGCAACGTGCTGGTTATTGTGCTGTCTCATCATTTTGGCAAATCTAGAGCCGCCA
TGGACTACAAAGACCATGACGGTGATTATAAAGATCATGACATTGATTACAAGGATGACGATGACAAGGG
GGGCGGGGCTAGCAAAGACAATACTGTGCCTCTGAAGCTGATCGCTCTCCTGGCTAATGGCGAGTTCCAT
AGTGGCGAACAGCTGGGAGAAACCCTGGGCATGTCCAGGGCCGCTATCAACAAGCACATTCAGACTCTGC
GCGACTGGGGCGTGGACGTGTTCACCGTGCCCGGAAAGGGCTACTCTCTGCCCGAGCCTATCCCGCTGCT
GAACGCTAAACAGATTCTGGGACAGCTGGACGGCGGGAGCGTGGCAGTCCTGCCTGTGGTCGACTCCACC
AATCAGTACCTGCTGGATCGAATCGGCGAGCTGAAGAGTGGGGATGCTTGCATTGCAGAATATCAGCAGG
CAGGGAGAGGAAGCAGAGGGAGGAAATGGTTCTCTCCTTTTGGAGCTAACCTGTACCTGAGTATGTTTTG
GCGCCTGAAGCGGGGACCAGCAGCAATCGGCCTGGGCCCGGTCATCGGAATTGTCATGGCAGAAGCGCTG
CGAAAGCTGGGAGCAGACAAGGTGCGAGTCAAATGGCCCAATGACCTGTATCTGCAGGATAGAAAGCTGG
CAGGCATCCTGGTGGAGCTGGCCGGAATAACAGGCGATGCTGCACAGATCGTCATTGGCGCCGGGATTAA
CGTGGCTATGAGGCGCGTGGAGGAAAGCGTGGTCAATCAGGGCTGGATCACACTGCAGGAAGCAGGGATT
AACCTGGACAGGAATACTCTGGCCGCTACGCTGATCCGAGAGCTGCGGGCAGCCCTGGAACTGTTCGAGC
AGGAAGGCCTGGCTCCATATCTGCCACGGTGGGAGAAGCTGGATAACTTCATCAATAGACCCGTGAAGCT
GATCATTGGGGACAAAGAGATTTTCGGGATTAGCCGGGGGATTGATAAACAGGGAGCCCTGCTGCTGGAA
CAGGACGGAGTTATCAAACCCTGGATGGGCGGAGAAATCAGTCTGCGGTCTGCCGAAAAGGGATCCCTGC
AGGAATTCGATATCAAGCTTGTCGACGCGGCCGCCTCGAGACTCCTCAGGTGCAGGCTGCCTATCAGAAG
GTGGTGGCTGGTGTGGCCAATGCCCTGGCTCACAAATACCACTGAGATCTTTTTCCCTCTGCCAAAAATT
ATGGGGACATCATGAAGCCCCTTGAGCATCTGACTTCTGGCTAATAAAGGAAATTTATTTTCATTGCAAT
AGTGTGTTGGAATTTTTTGTGTCTCTCACTCGGAAGGACATATGGGAGGGCAAATCATTTAAAACATCAG
AATGAGTATTTGGTTTAGAGTTTGGCAACATATGCCCATATGCTGGCTGCCATGAACAAAGGTTGGCTAT
AAAGAGGTCATCAGTATATGAAACAGCCCCCTGCTGTCCATTCCTTATTCCATAGAAAAGCCTTGACTTG
AGGTTAGATTTTTTTTATATTTTGTTTTGTGTTATTTTTTTCTTTAACATCCCTAAAATTTTCCTTACAT
GTTTTACTAGCCAGATTTTTCCTCCTCTCCTGACTACTCCCAGTCATAGCTGTCCCTCTTCTCTTATGAA
GATCCCTCGACTTAATTAAGGTACCCAATTCGCCCTATAGTGAGTCGTATTACGCGCGCTCACTGGCCGT
CGTTTTACAACGTCGTGACTGGGAAAACCCTGGCGTTACCCAACTTAATCGCCTTGCAGCACATCCCCCT
TTCGCCAGCTGGCGTAATAGCGAAGAGGCCCGCACCGATCGCCCTTCCCAACAGTTGCGCAGCCTGAATG
GCGAATGGG
[124 nt withheld, positions 3580-3703]
C
[91 nt withheld, positions 3705-3795]
A
[49 nt withheld, positions 3797-3845]
CCTTTGACGTTGGAGTCCACGTTCTTT
[37 nt withheld, positions 3873-3909]
ACCCTATCTCGGTCTATTCTTTTGATTTATAAGGGATTTTGCCGATTTCGGCCTATTGGTTAAAAAATGA
GCTGATTTAACAAAAATTTAACGCGAATTTTAACAAAATATTAACGCTTACAATTTAGGTGGCACTTTTC
GGGGAAATGTGCGCGGAACCCCTATTTGTTTATTTTTCTAAATACATTCAAATATGTATCCGCTCATGAG
ACAATAACCCTGATAAATGCTTCAATAATATTGAAAAAGGAAGAGTATGAGTATTCAACATTTCCGTGTC
GCCCTTATTCCCTTTTTTGCGGCATTTTGCCTTCCTGTTTTTGCTCACCCAGAAACGCTGGTGAAAGTAA
AAGATGCTGAAGATCAGTTGGGTGCACGAGTGGGTTACATCGAACTGGATCTCAACAGCGGTAAGATCCT
TGAGAGTTTTCGCCCCGAAGAACGTTTTCCAATGATGAGCACTTTTAAAGTTCTGCTATGTGGCGCGGTA
TTATCCCGTATTGACGCCGGGCAAGAGCAACTCGGTCGCCGCATACACTATTCTCAGAATGACTTGGTTG
AGTACTCACCAGTCACAGAAAAGCATCTTACGGATGGCATGACAGTAAGAGAATTATGCAGTGCTGCCAT
AACCATGAGTGATAACACTGCGGCCAACTTACTTCTGACAACGATCGGAGGACCGAAGGAGCTAACCGCT
TTTTTGCACAACATGGGGGATCATGTAACTCGCCTTGATCGTTGGGAACCGGAGCTGAATGAAGCCATAC
CAAACGACGAGCGTGACACCACGATGCCTGTAGCAATGGCAACAACGTTGCGCAAACTATTAACTGGCGA
ACTACTTACTCTAGCTTCCCGGCAACAATTAATAGACTGGATGGAGGCGGATAAAGTTGCAGGACCACTT
CTGCGCTCGGCCCTTCCGGCTGGCTGGTTTATTGCTGATAAATCTGGAGCCGGTGAGCGTGGGTCTCGCG
GTATCATTGCAGCACTGGGGCCAGATGGTAAGCCCTCCCGTATCGTAGTTATCTACACGACGGGGAGTCA
GGCAACTATGGATGAACGAAATAGACAGATCGCTGAGATAGGTGCCTCACTGATTAAGCATTGGTAACTG
TCAGACCAAGTTTACTCATATATACTTTAGATTGATTTAAAACTTCATTTTTAATTTAAAAGGATCTAGG
TGAAGATCCTTTTTGATAATCTCATGACCAAAATCCCTTAACGTGAGTTTTCGTTCCACTGAGCGTCAGA
CCCCGTAGAAAAGATCAAAGGATCTTCTTGAGATCCTTTTTTTCTGCGCGTAATCTGCTGCTTGCAAACA
AAAAAACCACCGCTACCAGCGGTGGTTTGTTTGCCGGATCAAGAGCTACCAACTCTTTTTCCGAAGGTAA
CTGGCTTCAGCAGAGCGCAGATACCAAATACTGTTCTTCTAGTGTAGCCGTAGTTAGGCCACCACTTCAA
GAACTCTGTAGCACCGCCTACATACCTCGCTCTGCTAATCCTGTTACCAGTGGCTGCTGCCAGTGGCGAT
AAGTCGTGTCTTACCGGGTTGGACTCAAGACGATAGTTACCGGATAAGGCGCAGCGGTCGGGCTGAACGG
GGGGTTCGTGCACACAGCCCAGCTTGGAGCGAACGACCTACACCGAACTGAGATACCTACAGCGTGAGCT
ATGAGAAAGCGCCACGCTTCCCGAAGGGAGAAAGGCGGACAGGTATCCGGTAAGCGGCAGGGTCGGAACA
GGAGAGCGCACGAGGGAGCTTCCAGGGGGAAACGCCTGGTATCTTTATAGTCCTGTCGGGTTTCGCCACC
TCTGACTTGAGCGTCGATTTTTGTGATGCTCGTCAGGGGGGCGGAGCCTATGGAAAAACGCCAGCAACGC
GGCCTTTTTACGGTTCCTGGCCTTTTGCTGGCCTTTTGCTCACATGTTCTTTCCTGCGTTATCCCCTGAT
TCTGTGGATAACCGTATTACCGCCTTTGAGTGAGCTGATACCGCTCGCCGCAGCCGAACGACCGAGCGCA
GCGAGTCAGTGAGCGAGGAAGCGGAAGAGCGCCCAATACGCAAACCGCCTCTCCCCGCGCGTTGGCCGAT
TCATTAATGCAGCTGGCACGACAGGTTTCCCGACTGGAAAGCGGGCAGTGAGCGCAACGCAATTAATGTG
AGTTAGCTCACTCATTAGGCACCCCAGGCTTTACACTTTATGCTTCCGGCTCGTATGTTGTGTGGAATTG
TGAGCGGATAACAATTTCACACAGGAAACAGCTATGACCATGATTACGCCAAGCGCGCAATTAACCCTCA
CTAAAGGGAACAAAAGCTG
Features (pLannotate 1.2.2; 18 found; start..end, strand, type, name):
     17..396     +  enhancer       CMV enhancer: human cytomegalovirus immediate early enhancer
    675..1689    +  intron         chimeric intron: chimera between introns from chicken β-actin and rabbit β-globin
   1753..1818    +  CDS            3xFLAG: three tandem FLAG® epitope tags, followed by an enterokinase cleavage site
   1834..2790    +  CDS            TurboID: mutant of the E. coli biotin ligase BioID engineered for improved catalytic efficiency (Branon et al., 2018)
   2797..2825    +  misc_feature   MCS (fragment): pBluescript multiple cloning site
   2841..2912    +  CDS            HBB (fragment): HBB_PONPY - Experimental evidence at transcript level: Swiss-Prot protein existence level 2. Involved in oxygen transport from the lung to the various peripheral tissues. From Pongo pygmaeus (Bornean orangutan).
   2983..3038    +  polyA_signal   β-globin poly(A) signal: rabbit β-globin polyadenylation signal (Gil and Proudfoot, 1987)
   3394..3412    -  promoter       T7 promoter: promoter for bacteriophage T7 RNA polymerase
   3420..3575    +  CDS            lacZα (fragment): LacZα fragment of β-galactosidase; lacZ fragment
   3580..4008    +  rep_origin     f1 ori (sequence partly withheld): f1 bacteriophage origin of replication; arrow indicates direction of (+) strand synthesis
   4061..4165    +  promoter       AmpR promoter: bla
   4166..5026    +  CDS            AmpR: β-lactamase; bla; confers resistance to ampicillin, carbenicillin, and related antibiotics
   5197..5785    +  rep_origin     ori: high-copy-number ColE1/pMB1/pBR322/pUC origin of replication
   5968..6060    +  CDS            lacI (fragment): lac repressor; lacI; The lac repressor binds to the lac operator to inhibit transcription in E. coli. This inhibition can be relieved by adding lactose or isopropyl-β-D-thiogalactopyranoside (IPTG).
   6073..6094    +  protein_bind   CAP binding site: CAP binding activates transcription in the presence of cAMP. E. coli catabolite activator protein
   6109..6139    +  promoter       lac promoter: promoter for the E. coli lac operon
   6147..6163    +  protein_bind   lac operator: The lac repressor binds to the lac operator to inhibit transcription in E. coli. This inhibition can be relieved by adding lactose or isopropyl-β-D-thiogalactopyranoside (IPTG). lac repressor encoded by lacI
   6208..6226    +  promoter       T3 promoter: promoter for bacteriophage T3 RNA polymerase
