[The description below was written by a language model from this plasmid's Addgene catalogue record and pLannotate feature annotations shown in this document.]
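Description:
pCAG-3xFLAG-TurboID-MCS is an empty mammalian expression backbone, built on pCAG1.1, for making proteins fused at their N terminus to a FLAG-tagged TurboID biotin ligase. It is propagated in E. coli as a high-copy plasmid through a ColE1/pUC-type origin and selected with ampicillin via the β-lactamase gene. The annotated sequence also carries an f1 phage origin, T7 and T3 promoters, and remnants of the lac region (lac promoter and operator, CAP site, lacZα and lacI fragments), which point to a pBluescript-like cloning vector ancestry and play no role in mammalian expression. The sequenced plasmid is 6,238 nt, larger than the listed backbone size, consistent with the added tag and ligase cassette.

Expression is driven by the CAG promoter, seen in the feature table as the CMV immediate early enhancer followed by the chimeric chicken β-actin/rabbit β-globin intron, an arrangement that gives strong, broadly active transcription in mammalian cells. Downstream lie a 3xFLAG epitope, the TurboID coding sequence, and a short multiple cloning site fragment into which a gene of interest is inserted in frame by restriction cloning. A β-globin-derived fragment and the rabbit β-globin polyadenylation signal terminate the transcript. No mammalian selection marker is annotated.

TurboID is an engineered E. coli biotin ligase that rapidly biotinylates nearby proteins, so a bait cloned here can be used for proximity-dependent labeling, with biotinylated neighbours recovered for identification and the 3xFLAG tag used for detecting or purifying the fusion. The associated publication applied this approach to identify TESMIN-associated proteins in testicular germ cells.
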