Addgene plasmid #186813: pCAG-3xFLAG-TurboID-MCS
Purpose: (Empty Backbone) CAG promoter-driven expression of TurboID-fused protein (N terminus)
Depositing lab: Masahito Ikawa. Depositing organization: The University of Osaka. Publication: Proximity-dependent biotin labeling in testicular germ cells identified TESMIN-associated proteins. Oura S, Ninomiya A, Sugihara F, Matzuk MM, Ikawa M. Sci Rep. 2022 Dec 23;12(1):22198. doi: 10.1038/s41598-022-26501-7. PubMed 36564444.
Backbone
  Vector backbone: pCAG1.1
  Backbone manufacturer: Masahito Ikawa
  Backbone size (bp): 5182
  Vector type: Mammalian Expression
  Promoter: CAG promoter
  Tag / fusion protein: 3xFLAG-TurboID (N terminal on insert)
Growth in bacteria
  Bacterial resistance: Ampicillin, 100 μg/mL
  Growth temperature: 37°C
  Growth strain: DH5alpha
  Copy number: High Copy
Gene/Insert
  Cloning method: Restriction Enzyme
  Sequencing primers: 5′ 5'-ctgctgctggaacaggacgg-3'; 3′ 5'-gccacaccagccaccaccttctg-3'
Terms and licenses: Academic/Nonprofit Terms; Industry Terms: Not Available to Industry
How to cite: pCAG-3xFLAG-TurboID-MCS was a gift from Masahito Ikawa (Addgene plasmid # 186813 ; http://n2t.net/addgene:186813 ; RRID:Addgene_186813)
